>Addgene plasmid #196162 | pEPSW0CM0014 | addgene full sequence | sequence record 386871 | Addgene NGS Result
TCTCACCAATAAAAAACGCCCGGCGGCAACCGAGCGTTCTGAACAAATCCAGATGGAGTTCTGAGGTCAT
TACTGGATCTATCAACAGGAGTCCAAGCGAGCTCGATATCAAATTACGCCCCGCCCTGCCACTCATCGCA
GTACTGTTGTAATTCATTAAGCATTCTGCCGACATGGAAGCCATCACAAACGGCATGATGAACCTGAATC
GCCAGCGGCATCAGCACCTTGTCGCCTTGCGTATAATATTTGCCCATGGTGAAAACGGGGGCGAAGAAGT
TGTCCATATTGGCCACGTTTAAATCAAAACTGGTGAAACTCACCCAGGGATTGGCTGAGACGAAAAACAT
ATTCTCAATAAACCCTTTAGGGAAATAGGCCAGGTTTTCACCGTAACACGCCACATCTTGCGAATATATG
TGTAGAAACTGCCGGAAATCGTCGTGGTATTCACTCCAGAGCGATGAAAACGTTTCAGTTTGCTCATGGA
AAACGGTGTAACAAGGGTGAACACTATCCCATATCACCAGCTCACCGTCTTTCATTGCCATACGAAATTC
CGGATGAGCATTCATCAGGCGGGCAAGAATGTGAATAAAGGCCGGATAAAACTTGTGCTTATTTTTCTTT
ACGGTCTTTAAAAAGGCCGTAATATCCAGCTGAACGGTCTGGTTATAGGTACATTGAGCAACTGACTGAA
ATGCCTCAAAATGTTCTTTACGATGCCATTGGGATATATCAACGGTGGTATATCCAGTGATTTTTTTCTC
CATTTTAGCTTCCTTAGCTCCTGAAAATCTCGATAACTCAAAAAATACGCCCGGTAGTGATCTTATTTCA
TTATGGTGAAAGTTGGAACCTCTTACGTGCCCGATCAACTCGAGTGCCACCTGACGTCTAAGAAACCATT
ATTATCATGACATTAACCTATAAAAATAGGCGTATCACGAGGCAGAATTTCAGATAAAAAAAATCCTTAG
CTTTCGCTAAGGATGATTTCTGGAATTCGGTCTCAGGAGTTGAGCTTTTTATCAAATTCAACCCGCCACA
ATAAAAAGCGGCAGAACTAACATTCCGGCTCCACGTGGCATAGATCGAAGCGTTTATCTATTAGGTGGCA
CAGGCGGCTCGAGATGACGTTCTTGTGGACTCCATTAGAGAAAATGACAGAATTAAGTGGGCATTAGCAT
AAGTTGATAACTATGAGGTGCTTTTTAAAAAGAAAACTAACAGCTGCGATTCTGTTTTTTTTTGCCGTTA
GTGTACGCTAAATCATAGACCTCTTCGTGGTTATAAAGAAAGAAACTTAATTTGTCTCGAATTTGAGTTT
GGATGCGACGTTTTACGTACTAGTTTTATAAAAGTAAATGTTATAGACCTTGAATTTCAAAGTGGAATGT
ATTTTACACACACAATTGATACACCAACAATTGTGGAAGCAAGGATATAGAGTATCGATCTTTAATGGAG
AAGAATATATCCTTAAAGTAATCATTACTTTTTAATTACGGCGGAAAGAGAATAGTTAAATTTACGGCGA
AAAGAATGTTCATTAATCAATTGATGACGTTCGTTTATAATTTCAAATAAGATCGAAAATAACAGGTGAA
CAAAGAAAAAATAGACATTAAAAATAGTAAGATCGAAAATACAACCCTTAAAAATCTCACGAAATCAATG
AGAGAAACAATTTTGAGATACGGTCAACGTTTGGTCACCTTTAGGAAAGTACACGCATAAGATCGAACGT
GTCGATTCTTATTGCTCGTTCCCAAAATCGACATGCTCTCGGACCGCTACATTCCAAATAGTCTGACGTA
AGCAATGACAAAACTCACCTACATTACAGTCTGCCACGTGTCCCTCTCCATCTACTTCAAATGAATCCTC
CACTATACAGATTTAACCATTTTTCTATTTTTGTTTGAGATTCCTTTCCACCAACACAAAGCCCCTGTCT
ATCCGCCATGTGTCCACGACCTTTCTTATATATATAGTCATCTTTCTTCTTTGCTCGAGAGAAGTTTCAA
CTTTCAAACATATCTTTACAGTTCTTTCTTGCTAAACAACAATAAAGGGGAAAATAGGTTAATTAATGCG
AGACCCTGCAGTCCGGCAAAAAAGGGCAAGGTGTCACCACCCTGCCCTTTTTCTTTAAAACCGAAAAGAT
TACTTCGCGTTATGCAGGCTTCCTCGCTCACTGACTCGCTGCGCTCGGTCGTTCGGCTGCGGCGAGCGGT
ATCAGCTCACTCAAAGGCGGTAATACGGTTATCCACAGAATCAGGGGATAACGCAGGAAAGAACATGTGA
GCAAAAGGCCAGCAAAAGGCCAGGAACCGTAAAAAGGCCGCGTTGCTGGCGTTTTTCCACAGGCTCCGCC
CCCCTGACGAGCATCACAAAAATCGACGCTCAAGTCAGAGGTGGCGAAACCCGACAGGACTATAAAGATA
CCAGGCGTTTCCCCCTGGAAGCTCCCTCGTGCGCTCTCCTGTTCCGACCCTGCCGCTTACCGGATACCTG
TCCGCCTTTCTCCCTTCGGGAAGCGTGGCGCTTTCTCATAGCTCACGCTGTAGGTATCTCAGTTCGGTGT
AGGTCGTTCGCTCCAAGCTGGGCTGTGTGCACGAACCCCCCGTTCAGCCCGACCGCTGCGCCTTATCCGG
TAACTATCGTCTTGAGTCCAACCCGGTAAGACACGACTTATCGCCACTGGCAGCAGCCACTGGTAACAGG
ATTAGCAGAGCGAGGTATGTAGGCGGTGCTACAGAGTTCTTGAAGTGGTGGCCTAACTACGGCTACACTA
GAAGAACAGTATTTGGTATCTGCGCTCTGCTGAAGCCAGTTACCTTCGGAAAAAGAGTTGGTAGCTCTTG
ATCCGGCAAACAAACCACCGCTGGTAGCGGTGGTTTTTTTGTTTGCAAGCAGCAGATTACGCGCAGAAAA
AAAGGATCTCAAGAAGATCCTTTGATCTTTTCTACGGGGTCTGACGCTCAGTGGAACGAAAACTCACGTT
AAGGGATTTTGGTCATGAGATTATCAAAAAGGATCTTCACCTAGATCCTTTTAAATTAAAAATGAAGTTT
TAAATCAATCTAAAGTATATATGAGTAAACTTGGTCTGACAGCTCGAGGCTTGGAT
Features (pLannotate 1.2.2; 6 found; start..end, strand, type, name):
    117..773     -  CDS            cat: CAT_ECOLX - Experimental evidence at protein level: Swiss-Prot protein existence level 1. This enzyme is an effector of chloramphenicol resistance in bacteria. From Escherichia coli. This protein is used as a marker in many commonly used cloning vectors, such as pACYC184.
    774..871     -  promoter       cat promoter: promoter of the E. coli cat gene encoding chloramphenicol acetyltransferase
    957..1000    -  terminator     bacterial terminator: putative bacterial transcription terminator
   2112..2169    +  terminator     his operon terminator: This putative transcriptin terminator from the E. coli his operon has a 2-bp deletion introduced during synthesis. Its efficiency has not been determined.
   2364..2952    -  rep_origin     ori: high-copy-number ColE1/pMB1/pBR322/pUC origin of replication
   3135..93      -  terminator     lambda t0 terminator (across the origin): transcription terminator from phage lambda
