[The description below was written by a language model from this plasmid's Addgene catalogue record and pLannotate feature annotations shown in this document.]
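Description:
pEPSW0CM0014 is a Phytobrick Level 0 part plasmid for plant synthetic biology, built in the pUAP1 universal acceptor backbone. It is a small (about 3.1 kb) bacterial cloning vector with no plant expression or delivery functions of its own. It is propagated in E. coli from a high-copy ColE1/pUC-type origin and selected with chloramphenicol through a cat (chloramphenicol acetyltransferase) gene driven by its native cat promoter. Several bacterial transcription terminators are annotated: a lambda t0 terminator downstream of the resistance gene, and a putative bacterial terminator and a his operon terminator on either side of an unannotated stretch of roughly 1.1 kb. In this type of backbone, such terminators insulate the cloned part from read-through transcription.

The payload is described as the 1 kb region upstream of ANAC032, stored as a promoter part. The record lists the insert species as synthetic. The automated feature table does not annotate the insert, but the unannotated interval between the two flanking terminators is the likely position of the part, and its size is consistent with a 1 kb promoter. The fragment was cloned using BpiI sites that were destroyed in the process, as is typical of Type IIS (Golden Gate) domestication into a universal acceptor. In the Phytobrick standard, such Level 0 parts are later released with defined overhangs and assembled with coding sequences and terminators into transcription units.

The associated publication concerns tuning plant promoters and assessing transcription factor–DNA interactions with a split luciferase method. This suggests the part serves as a source promoter for such reporter or binding assays, although the record does not state the specific downstream constructs.
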