Addgene plasmid #196162: pEPSW0CM0014
Purpose: Phytobricks Level 0 part: ANAC032 promoter 1kb upstream
Depositing lab: Nicola Patron. Depositing organization: Earlham Institute. Publication: Tuning Plant Promoters Using a Simple Split Luciferase Method to Assess Transcription Factor-DNA Interactions. Cai YM, Witham S, Patron NJ. ACS Synth Biol. 2023 Nov 17;12(11):3482-3486. doi: 10.1021/acssynbio.3c00094. Epub 2023 Oct 19. PubMed 37856867.
Backbone
  Vector backbone: pUAP1
  Vector type: Synthetic Biology
Growth in bacteria
  Bacterial resistance: Chloramphenicol, 25 μg/mL
  Growth temperature: 37°C
  Growth strain: DH5alpha
  Copy number: High Copy
Gene/Insert
  Gene/Insert name: ANAC032 promoter 1kb upstream
  Species: Synthetic
  Cloning method: Restriction Enzyme; 5′ cloning site BpiI (destroyed during cloning); 3′ cloning site BpiI (destroyed during cloning)
Terms and licenses: Academic/Nonprofit Terms; Industry Terms: Not Available to Industry
Depositor comments: Please visit https://doi.org/10.1101/2023.02.13.528283 for bioRxiv preprint.
How to cite: pEPSW0CM0014 was a gift from Nicola Patron (Addgene plasmid # 196162 ; http://n2t.net/addgene:196162 ; RRID:Addgene_196162)
